>Addgene plasmid #191467 | pFR-mTq2-antiFRET-P2A-RCaMP1h | addgene full sequence | sequence record 383617 | Addgene NGS Result
ACGAGTTCTTCTGAGCGGGACTCTGGGGTTCGAAATGACCGACCAAGCGACGCCCAACCTGCCATCACGA
GATTTCGATTCCACCGCCGCCTTCTATGAAAGGTTGGGCTTCGGAATCGTTTTCCGGGACGCCGGCTGGA
TGATCCTCCAGCGCGGGGATCTCATGCTGGAGTTCTTCGCCCACCCTAGGGGGAGGCTAACTGAAACACG
GAAGGAGACAATACCGGAAGGAACCCGCGCTATGACGGCAATAAAAAGACAGAATAAAACGCACGGTGTT
GGGTCGTTTGTTCATAAACGCGGGGTTCGGTCCCAGGGCTGGCACTCTGTCGATACCCCACCGAGACCCC
ATTGGGGCCAATACGCCCGCGTTTCTTCCTTTTCCCCACCCCACCCCCCAAGTTCGGGTGAAGGCCCAGG
GCTCGCAGCCAACGTCGGGGCGGCAGGCCCTGCCATAGCCTCAGGTTACTCATATATACTTTAGATTGAT
TTAAAACTTCATTTTTAATTTAAAAGGATCTAGGTGAAGATCCTTTTTGATAATCTCATGACCAAAATCC
CTTAACGTGAGTTTTCGTTCCACTGAGCGTCAGACCCCGTAGAAAAGATCAAAGGATCTTCTTGAGATCC
TTTTTTTCTGCGCGTAATCTGCTGCTTGCAAACAAAAAAACCACCGCTACCAGCGGTGGTTTGTTTGCCG
GATCAAGAGCTACCAACTCTTTTTCCGAAGGTAACTGGCTTCAGCAGAGCGCAGATACCAAATACTGTTC
TTCTAGTGTAGCCGTAGTTAGGCCACCACTTCAAGAACTCTGTAGCACCGCCTACATACCTCGCTCTGCT
AATCCTGTTACCAGTGGCTGCTGCCAGTGGCGATAAGTCGTGTCTTACCGGGTTGGACTCAAGACGATAG
TTACCGGATAAGGCGCAGCGGTCGGGCTGAACGGGGGGTTCGTGCACACAGCCCAGCTTGGAGCGAACGA
CCTACACCGAACTGAGATACCTACAGCGTGAGCTATGAGAAAGCGCCACGCTTCCCGAAGGGAGAAAGGC
GGACAGGTATCCGGTAAGCGGCAGGGTCGGAACAGGAGAGCGCACGAGGGAGCTTCCAGGGGGAAACGCC
TGGTATCTTTATAGTCCTGTCGGGTTTCGCCACCTCTGACTTGAGCGTCGATTTTTGTGATGCTCGTCAG
GGGGGCGGAGCCTATGGAAAAACGCCAGCAACGCGGCCTTTTTACGGTTCCTGGCCTTTTGCTGGCCTTT
TGCTCACATGTTCTTTCCTGCGTTATCCCCTGAGGCCGGCCTATTAATAGTAATCAATTACGGGGTCATT
AGTTCATAGCCCATATATGGAGTTCCGCGTTACATAACTTACGGTAAATGGCCCGCCTGGCTGACCGCCC
AACGACCCCCGCCCATTGACGTCAATAATGACGTATGTTCCCATAGTAACGCCAATAGGGACTTTCCATT
GACGTCAATGGGTGGAGTATTTACGGTAAACTGCCCACTTGGCAGTACATCAAGTGTATCATATGCCAAG
TCCGCCCCCTATTGACGTCAATGACGGTAAATGGCCCGCCTGGCATTATGCCCAGTACATGACCTTACGG
GACTTTCCTACTTGGCAGTACATCTACGTATTAGTCATCGCTATTACCATGCTGATGCGGTTTTGGCAGT
ACACCAATGGGCGTGGATAGCGGTTTGACTCACGGGGATTTCCAAGTCTCCACCCCATTGACGTCAATGG
GAGTTTGTTTTGGCACCAAAATCAACGGGACTTTCCAAAATGTCGTAATAACCCCGCCCCGTTGACGCAA
ATGGGCGGTAGGCGTGTACGGTGGGAGGTCTATATAAGCAGACGTCGTTTAGTGAACCGTCAGATCACTA
GATGCTTTATTGCGGTAGTTTATCACAGTTAAATTGCTAACGCCAGTCTCGAACTTAACGTGCAGAAGTT
GGTCGTGAGGCACTGGGCAGGTAAGTATCGGGCCCTTTGTGCGGGGGGAGCGGCTCGGGGCTGTCCGCGG
GGGGACGGCTGCCTTCGGGGGGGACGGGGCAGGGCGGGGTTCGGCTTCTGGCGTGTGACCGGCGGCTCTA
GAGCCTCTGCTAACCATGTTCATGCCTTCTTCTTTTTCCTACAGCTCCTGGGCAACGTGCTGGTTATTGT
GCTGTCTCATCATTTTGGCAAAGAATTGGATCGGACCGAAATCACCACAATTCAGCAAATTGTGAACATC
ATCACGTTCATCTTTCCCTGGTTGCCAAAGGCCCATTTTCCTGTCAGTAACGAGAAGGTCGCGAATTCAG
GCGCTTTTTAGACTGGTCGTAGGGAGACCACAACGGTTTCCCTCTAGAAATAATTTTGTTTAACTATAAG
AAGGAGATATACCATGCGGGGTTCTCATCATCACCACCATCACAGCAGCGGCCTGGTGCCGCGCGGCAGC
TCGCTAGCGCTGCCGGTCGCCACCATGGTGAGCAAGGGCGAGGAGCTGTTCACCGGGGTGGTGCCCATCC
TGGTCGAGCTGGACGGCGACGTAAACGGCCACAAGTTCAGCGTGTCCGGCGAGGGCGAGGGCGATGCCAC
CTACGGCAAGCTGACCCTGAAGTTCATCTGCACCACCGGCAAGCTGCCCGTGCCCTGGCCCACCCTCGTG
ACCACCCTGTCCTGGGGCGTGCAGTGCTTCGCCCGCTACCCCGACCACATGAAGCAGCACGACTTCTTCA
AGTCCGCCATGCCCGAAGGCTACGTCCAGGAGCGCACCATCTTCTTCAAGGACGACGGCAACTACAAGAC
CCGCGCCGAGGTGAAGTTCGAGGGCGACACCCTGGTGAACCGCATCGAGCTGAAGGGCATCGACTTCAAG
GAGGACGGCAACATCCTGGGGCACAAGCTGGAGTACAACTACTTTAGCGACAACGTCTATATCACCGCCG
ACAAGCAGAAGAACGGCATCAAGGCCAACTTCAAGATCCGCCACAACATCGAGGACGGCGGCGTGCAGCT
CGCCGACCACTACCAGCAGAACACCCCCATCGGCGACGGCCCCGTGCTGCTGCCCGACAACCACTACCTG
AGCACCCAGTCCAAGCTGAGCAAAGACCCCAACGAGAAGCGCGATCACATGGTCCTGCTGGAGTTCGTGA
CCGCCGCCGGGATCACTCTCGGCATGGACGAGCTGTACAAGTCGACCAGATCTCTGGCCGAGGCGGCAGC
TAAGGAGGCCGCGGCGAAGGAGGCAGCCGCGAAAGAAGCAGCCGCAAAGGAAGCGGCCGCCAAGGCTGCT
GCAAGATCTCTCGGATCGGGTGCTACTAACTTCAGCCTGCTGAAGCAGGCTGGAGACGTGGAGGAGAACC
CTGGACCTTCGCTAGCGCTGGATCCCGCCACAATGGTCGACTCATCACGTCGTAAGTGGAATAAGACAGG
TCACGCAGTCAGAGCTATAGGTCGGCTGAGCTCAGCGATCAACACCGAAATGATGTACCCAGCGGATGGT
GGTCTGCGTGGTTACACTCACATGGCGCTGAAAGTTGATGGCGGCGGTCACCTGTCCTGTTCTTTCGTGA
CCACCTACCGCTCCAAAAAGACTGTCGGCAACATTAAGATGCCTGCCATTCATTACGTCAGCCACCGTCT
GGAGCGCCTGGAGGAGAGCGATAACGAAATGTTTGTCGTACAGCGTGAACACGCAGTTGCCAAGTTTGTG
GGCCTGGGTGGTGGCGGCGGTACCGGAGGGAGCATGAACTCCCTGATCAAGGAGAACATGCGTATGAAAG
TGGTTCTGGAAGGCTCCGTAAACGGCCACCAGTTCAAATGCACTGGTGAAGGCGAAGGCAACCCGTATAT
GGGCACCCAGACTATGCGTATCAAAGTGATCGAGGGTGGTCCGCTGCCGTTTGCGTTCGACATCCTGGCG
ACGTCCTTTATGTATGGCTCCCGTACCTTCATCAAATATCCGAAAGGCATCCCGGATTTCTTTAAGCAGT
CCTTCCCGGAAGGTTTTACCTGGGAACGTGTGACCCGTTACGAAGACGGCGGCGTAATTACCGTTATGCA
AGACACGTCTCTGGAGGATGGCTGCCTGGTGTATCACGTGCAGGTTCGCGGTGTTAACTTCCCGAGCAAT
GGTGCTGTAATGCAAAAGAAAACCAAAGGTTGGGAGCCTACGGACTCCCAACTGACTGAAGAGCAGATCG
CAGAATTTAAAGAGGCTTTCTCCCTATTTGACAAGGACGGGGATGGGACAATAACAACCAAGGAGCTGGG
GACGGTGATGCGGTCTCTGGGGCAGAACCCCACAGAAGCAGAGCTGCAGGACATGATCAATGAAGTAGAT
GCCGACGGTGACGGCACAATCGACTTCCCTGAGTTCCTGATTATGATGGCAAGAAAAATGAAATACACAG
ACAGTGAAGAAGAAATTAGAGAAGCGTTCGGCGTGTTTGATAAGGATGGCAATGGCTACATCAGTGCAGC
AGAGCTTCGCCACGTGATGACAAACCTTGGAGAGAAGTTAACAGATGAAGAGGTTGATGAAATGATCAGG
GAAGCAGACAGCGATGGGGATGGTCAGGTAAACTACGAAGAGTTTGTACAAATGATGACAGCGAAGTAGA
AGCTTGTGATTAACCTCAGGTGCAGGCTGCCTATCAGAAGGTGGTGGCTGGTGTGGCCAATGCCCTGGCT
CACAAATACCACTGAGATCGATCTTTTTCCCTCTGCCAAAAATTATGGGGACATCATGAAGCCCCTTGAG
CATCTGACTTCTGGCTAATAAAGGAAATTTATTTTCATTGCAATAGTGTGTTGGAATTTTTTGTGTCTCT
CACTCGGAAGGACATATGGGAGGGCAAATCATTTAAAACATCAGAATGAGTATTTGGTTTAGAGTTTGGC
AACATATGCCCATATGTAACTAGCATAACCCCTTGGGGCCTCTAAACGGGTCTTGAGGGGTTTTTTGCTG
AAAGCATGCTCGGGGAAATGTGCGCGGAACCCCTATTTGTTTATTTTTCTAAATACATTCAAATATGTAT
CCGCTCATGAGACAATAACCCTGATAAATGCTTCAATAATATTGAAAAAGGAAGAGTCCTGAGGCGGAAA
GAACCAGCTGTGGAATGTGTGTCAGTTAGGGTGTGGAAAGTCCCCAGGCTCCCCAGCAGGCAGAAGTATG
CAAAGCATGCATCTCAATTAGTCAGCAACCAGGTGTGGAAAGTCCCCAGGCTCCCCAGCAGGCAGAAGTA
TGCAAAGCATGCATCTCAATTAGTCAGCAACCATAGTCCCGCCCCTAACTCCGCCCATCCCGCCCCTAAC
TCCGCCCAGTTCCGCCCATTCTCCGCCCCATGGCTGACTAATTTTTTTTATTTATGCAGAGGCCGAGGCC
GCCTCGGCCTCTGAGCTATTCCAGAAGTAGTGAGGAGGCTTTTTTGGAGGCCTAGGCTTTTGCAAAGATC
GATCAAGAGACAGGATGAGGATCGTTTCGCATGATTGAACAAGATGGATTGCACGCAGGTTCTCCGGCCG
CTTGGGTGGAGAGGCTATTCGGCTATGACTGGGCACAACAGACAATCGGCTGCTCTGATGCCGCCGTGTT
CCGGCTGTCAGCGCAGGGGCGCCCGGTTCTTTTTGTCAAGACCGACCTGTCCGGTGCCCTGAATGAACTG
CAAGACGAGGCAGCGCGGCTATCGTGGCTGGCCACGACGGGCGTTCCTTGCGCAGCTGTGCTCGACGTTG
TCACTGAAGCGGGAAGGGACTGGCTGCTATTGGGCGAAGTGCCGGGGCAGGATCTCCTGTCATCTCACCT
TGCTCCTGCCGAGAAAGTATCCATCATGGCTGATGCAATGCGGCGGCTGCATACGCTTGATCCGGCTACC
TGCCCATTCGACCACCAAGCGAAACATCGCATCGAGCGAGCACGTACTCGGATGGAAGCCGGTCTTGTCG
ATCAGGATGATCTGGACGAAGAGCATCAGGGGCTCGCGCCAGCCGAACTGTTCGCCAGGCTCAAGGCGAG
CATGCCCGACGGCGAGGATCTCGTCGTGACCCATGGCGATGCCTGCTTGCCGAATATCATGGTGGAAAAT
GGCCGCTTTTCTGGATTCATCGACTGTGGCCGGCTGGGTGTGGCGGACCGCTATCAGGACATAGCGTTGG
CTACCCGTGATATTGCTGAAGAGCTTGGCGGCGAATGGGCTGACCGCTTCCTCGTGCTTTACGGTATCGC
CGCTCCCGATTCGCAGCGCATCGCCTTCTATCGCCTTCTTG
Features (pLannotate 1.2.2; 17 found; start..end, strand, type, name):
     35..187     +  CDS            ble (fragment): BLE_KLEPN - Experimental evidence at protein level: Swiss-Prot protein existence level 1. Binding protein with a strong affinity to the bleomycin family of antibiotics. Binds to CL990; an antimitotic-antibiotic compound. From Klebsiella pneumoniae.
    246..293     +  polyA_signal   HSV TK poly(A) signal: herpes simplex virus thymidine kinase polyadenylation signal (Cole and Stacy, 1985)
    384..400     -  polyA_signal   bGH poly(A) signal (fragment): bovine growth hormone polyadenylation signal
    622..1210    +  rep_origin     ori: high-copy-number ColE1/pMB1/pBR322/pUC origin of replication
   1302..1661    +  enhancer       CMV enhancer (fragment): human cytomegalovirus immediate early enhancer
   1663..1862    +  promoter       CMV promoter: human cytomegalovirus (CMV) immediate early promoter
   2014..2144    +  intron         chimeric intron (fragment): chimera between introns from chicken β-actin and rabbit β-globin
   2213..2331    +  promoter       rhaB promoter: promoter of the E. coli rhaBAD operon, conferring tight induction with L-rhamnose and repression with D-glucose in the presence of RhaR and RhaS (Giacalone et al., 2006)
   2433..2450    +  CDS            thrombin site: thrombin recognition and cleavage site
   2475..3191    +  CDS            mTurquoise2: mTurquoise2 is a basic (constitutively fluorescent) cyan fluorescent protein published in 2012, derived from Aequorea victoria. It is reported to be a rapidly-maturing monomer with very low acid sensitivity.
   3381..4616    +  CDS            RCaMP (fragment): RCaMP is a basic (constitutively fluorescent) red fluorescent protein published in 2013, derived from Entacmaea quadricolor.
   4634..4702    +  CDS            HBB (fragment): HBB_PONPY - Experimental evidence at transcript level: Swiss-Prot protein existence level 2. Involved in oxygen transport from the lung to the various peripheral tissues. From Pongo pygmaeus (Bornean orangutan).
   4777..4832    +  polyA_signal   β-globin poly(A) signal: rabbit β-globin polyadenylation signal (Gil and Proudfoot, 1987)
   4920..4967    +  terminator     T7 terminator: transcription terminator for bacteriophage T7 RNA polymerase
   4993..5097    +  promoter       AmpR promoter: bla
   5099..5456    +  promoter       SV40 promoter: SV40 enhancer and early promoter
   5491..14      +  CDS            NeoR/KanR (across the origin): aminoglycoside phosphotransferase from Tn5; aph(3')-II (or nptII); confers resistance to neomycin, kanamycin, and G418 (Geneticin®)
