[The description below was written by a language model from this plasmid's Addgene catalogue record and pLannotate feature annotations shown in this document.]
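Description:
pFR-mTq2-antiFRET-P2A-RCaMP1h is a dual-host expression plasmid built on the pFR backbone, designed to express the same open reading frame in both mammalian cells and bacteria. It replicates in E. coli at high copy from a ColE1/pUC-type origin and is selected with kanamycin. The Tn5 NeoR/KanR gene sits behind tandem bacterial (AmpR) and SV40 early promoters and is followed by an HSV TK polyadenylation signal, an arrangement that would also allow G418 selection in mammalian cells. Short annotated fragments of ble, a bGH poly(A) signal and a β-globin coding sequence appear to be backbone remnants rather than functional parts.

Two promoters are stacked upstream of the payload. A CMV enhancer/promoter with a chimeric β-actin/β-globin intron drives mammalian transcription. Downstream of it, an L-rhamnose-inducible rhaB promoter provides expression in E. coli. The transcript ends at a rabbit β-globin poly(A) signal, followed by a T7 terminator. According to the record, the coding region is a His tag, mTurquoise2 (a bright monomeric cyan fluorescent protein), an "antiFRET" linker, a P2A peptide and the synthetic red calcium indicator RCaMP1h, which was cloned between BamHI and HindIII. A thrombin cleavage site is annotated just upstream of mTurquoise2; the His tag, linker and P2A are not annotated individually in the feature table.

In mammalian cells, P2A ribosomal skipping should yield the reference protein and the sensor as separate polypeptides in roughly equimolar amounts. Where the two remain fused, as expected in bacteria, the linker's name implies that it limits energy transfer between them. The stated purpose is to compare RCaMP1h intensity with that of mTurquoise2, using the cyan signal as an internal expression standard for benchmarking sensor brightness.
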