Addgene plasmid #191467: pFR-mTq2-antiFRET-P2A-RCaMP1h
Purpose: Compare the intensity of the genetically encoded calcium sensor (GECI) RCaMP1h to mTurquoise2 fluorescent protein
Depositing lab: Dorus Gadella. Depositing organization: University of Amsterdam. Publication: A green lifetime biosensor for calcium that remains bright over its full dynamic range. van der Linden FH, Thornquist SC, Ter Beek RM, Huijts JY, Hink MA, Gadella TWJ, Maimon G, Goedhart J. eLife. 2025 Dec 19;14:RP105086. doi: 10.7554/eLife.105086. PubMed 41416770.
Backbone
  Vector backbone: pFR
  Vector type: Mammalian Expression, Bacterial Expression
Growth in bacteria
  Bacterial resistance: Kanamycin, 50 μg/mL
  Growth temperature: 37°C
  Growth strain: DH5alpha
  Copy number: High Copy
Gene/Insert
  Gene/Insert name: RCaMP1h
  Species: Synthetic
  Tag / fusion protein: His-mTurquoise2-antiFRETlinker-P2A (N terminal on insert)
  Cloning method: Restriction Enzyme; 5′ cloning site BamHI (not destroyed); 3′ cloning site HindIII (not destroyed)
Terms and licenses: Academic/Nonprofit Terms; Industry Terms: Not Available to Industry
How to cite: pFR-mTq2-antiFRET-P2A-RCaMP1h was a gift from Dorus Gadella (Addgene plasmid # 191467 ; http://n2t.net/addgene:191467 ; RRID:Addgene_191467)
